>Addgene plasmid #46917 | pU6-sgCXCR4-2 | depositor full sequence | sequence record 66668 | pU6-sgCXCR4-2 sequence 8309 bps
GCTTAAGCGGTCGACGGATCGGGAGATCTCCCGATCCCCTATGGTGCACTCTCAGTACAATCTGCTCTGA
TGCCGCATAGTTAAGCCAGTATCTGCTCCCTGCTTGTGTGTTGGAGGTCGCTGAGTAGTGCGCGAGCAAA
ATTTAAGCTACAACAAGGCAAGGCTTGACCGACAATTGCATGAAGAATCTGCTTAGGGTTAGGCGTTTTG
CGCTGCTTCGCGATGTACGGGCCAGATATACGCGTTGACATTGATTATTGACTAGTTATTAATAGTAATC
AATTACGGGGTCATTAGTTCATAGCCCATATATGGAGTTCCGCGTTACATAACTTACGGTAAATGGCCCG
CCTGGCTGACCGCCCAACGACCCCCGCCCATTGACGTCAATAATGACGTATGTTCCCATAGTAACGCCAA
TAGGGACTTTCCATTGACGTCAATGGGTGGAGTATTTACGGTAAACTGCCCACTTGGCAGTACATCAAGT
GTATCATATGCCAAGTACGCCCCCTATTGACGTCAATGACGGTAAATGGCCCGCCTGGCATTATGCCCAG
TACATGACCTTATGGGACTTTCCTACTTGGCAGTACATCTACGTATTAGTCATCGCTATTACCATGGTGA
TGCGGTTTTGGCAGTACATCAATGGGCGTGGATAGCGGTTTGACTCACGGGGATTTCCAAGTCTCCACCC
CATTGACGTCAATGGGAGTTTGTTTTGGCACCAAAATCAACGGGACTTTCCAAAATGTCGTAACAACTCC
GCCCCATTGACGCAAATGGGCGGTAGGCGTGTACGGTGGGAGGTCTATATAAGCAGCGCGTTTTGCCTGT
ACTGGGTCTCTCTGGTTAGACCAGATCTGAGCCTGGGAGCTCTCTGGCTAACTAGGGAACCCACTGCTTA
AGCCTCAATAAAGCTTGCCTTGAGTGCTTCAAGTAGTGTGTGCCCGTCTGTTGTGTGACTCTGGTAACTA
GAGATCCCTCAGACCCTTTTAGTCAGTGTGGAAAATCTCTAGCAGTGGCGCCCGAACAGGGACTTGAAAG
CGAAAGGGAAACCAGAGGAGCTCTCTCGACGCAGGACTCGGCTTGCTGAAGCGCGCACGGCAAGAGGCGA
GGGGCGGCGACTGGTGAGTACGCCAAAAATTTTGACTAGCGGAGGCTAGAAGGAGAGAGATGGGTGCGAG
AGCGTCAGTATTAAGCGGGGGAGAATTAGATCGCGATGGGAAAAAATTCGGTTAAGGCCAGGGGGAAAGA
AAAAATATAAATTAAAACATATAGTATGGGCAAGCAGGGAGCTAGAACGATTCGCAGTTAATCCTGGCCT
GTTAGAAACATCAGAAGGCTGTAGACAAATACTGGGACAGCTACAACCATCCCTTCAGACAGGATCAGAA
GAACTTAGATCATTATATAATACAGTAGCAACCCTCTATTGTGTGCATCAAAGGATAGAGATAAAAGACA
CCAAGGAAGCTTTAGACAAGATAGAGGAAGAGCAAAACAAAAGTAAGACCACCGCACAGCAAGCGGCCGG
CCGCGCTGATCTTCAGACCTGGAGGAGGAGATATGAGGGACAATTGGAGAAGTGAATTATATAAATATAA
AGTAGTAAAAATTGAACCATTAGGAGTAGCACCCACCAAGGCAAAGAGAAGAGTGGTGCAGAGAGAAAAA
AGAGCAGTGGGAATAGGAGCTTTGTTCCTTGGGTTCTTGGGAGCAGCAGGAAGCACTATGGGCGCAGCGT
CAATGACGCTGACGGTACAGGCCAGACAATTATTGTCTGGTATAGTGCAGCAGCAGAACAATTTGCTGAG
GGCTATTGAGGCGCAACAGCATCTGTTGCAACTCACAGTCTGGGGCATCAAGCAGCTCCAGGCAAGAATC
CTGGCTGTGGAAAGATACCTAAAGGATCAACAGCTCCTGGGGATTTGGGGTTGCTCTGGAAAACTCATTT
GCACCACTGCTGTGCCTTGGAATGCTAGTTGGAGTAATAAATCTCTGGAACAGATTTGGAATCACACGAC
CTGGATGGAGTGGGACAGAGAAATTAACAATTACACAAGCTTAATACACTCCTTAATTGAAGAATCGCAA
AACCAGCAAGAAAAGAATGAACAAGAATTATTGGAATTAGATAAATGGGCAAGTTTGTGGAATTGGTTTA
ACATAACAAATTGGCTGTGGTATATAAAATTATTCATAATGATAGTAGGAGGCTTGGTAGGTTTAAGAAT
AGTTTTTGCTGTACTTTCTATAGTGAATAGAGTTAGGCAGGGATATTCACCATTATCGTTTCAGACCCAC
CTCCCAACCCCGAGGGGACCCGACAGGCCCGAAGGAATAGAAGAAGAAGGTGGAGAGAGAGACAGAGACA
GATCCATTCGATTAGTGAACGGATCGGCACTGCGTGCGCCAATTCTGCAGACAAATGGCAGTATTCATCC
ACAATTTTAAAAGAAAAGGGGGGATTGGGGGGTACAGTGCAGGGGAAAGAATAGTAGACATAATAGCAAC
AGACATACAAACTAAAGAATTACAAAAACAAATTACAAAAATTCAAAATTTTCGGGTTTATTACAGGGAC
AGCAGAGATCCAGTTTGGTTAGTACCGGGCCCGCTCTAGAGATCCGACGCGCCATCTCTAGGCCCGCGCC
GGCCCCCTCGCACAGACTTGTGGGAGAAGCTCGGCTACTCCCCTGCCCCGGTTAATTTGCATATAATATT
TCCTAGTAACTATAGAGGCTTAATGTGCGATAAAAGACAGATAATCTGTTCTTTTTAATACTAGCTACAT
TTTACATGATAGGCTTGGATTTCTATAACTTCGTATAGCATACATTATACGAAGTTATAAACAGCACAAA
AGGAAACTCACCCTAACTGTAAAGTAATTGTGTGTTTTGAGACTATAAGTATCCCTTGGAGAACCACCTT
GTTGGCAGGTAGCAAAGTGACGCCGAGTTTTAGAGCTAGAAATAGCAAGTTAAAATAAGGCTAGTCCGTT
ATCAACTTGAAAAAGTGGCACCGAGTCGGTGCTTTTTTCTCGAGTACTAGGATCCATTAGGCGGCCGCGT
GGATAACCGTATTACCGCCATGCATTAGTTATTAATAGTAATCAATTACGGGGTCATTAGTTCATAGCCC
ATATATGGAGTTCCGCGTTACATAACTTACGGTAAATGGCCCGCCTGGCTGACCGCCCAACGACCCCCGC
CCATTGACGTCAATAATGACGTATGTTCCCATAGTAACGCCAATAGGGACTTTCCATTGACGTCAATGGG
TGGAGTATTTACGGTAAACTGCCCACTTGGCAGTACATCAAGTGTATCATATGCCAAGTACGCCCCCTAT
TGACGTCAATGACGGTAAATGGCCCGCCTGGCATTATGCCCAGTACATGACCTTATGGGACTTTCCTACT
TGGCAGTACATCTACGTATTAGTCATCGCTATTACCATGGTGATGCGGTTTTGGCAGTACATCAATGGGC
GTGGATAGCGGTTTGACTCACGGGGATTTCCAAGTCTCCACCCCATTGACGTCAATGGGAGTTTGTTTTG
GCACCAAAATCAACGGGACTTTCCAAAATGTCGTAACAACTCCGCCCCATTGACGCAAATGGGCGGTAGG
CGTGTACGGTGGGAGGTCTATATAAGCAGAGCTGGTTTAGTGAACCGTCAGATCCGCTAGCCCACCATGA
CCGAGTACAAGCCCACGGTGCGCCTCGCCACCCGCGACGACGTCCCCCGGGCCGTACGCACCCTCGCCGC
CGCGTTCGCCGACTACCCCGCCACGCGCCACACCGTCGACCCGGACCGCCACATCGAGCGGGTCACCGAG
CTGCAAGAACTCTTCCTCACGCGCGTCGGGCTCGACATCGGCAAGGTGTGGGTCGCGGACGACGGCGCCG
CGGTGGCGGTCTGGACCACGCCGGAGAGCGTCGAAGCGGGGGCGGTGTTCGCCGAGATCGGCCCGCGCAT
GGCCGAGTTGAGCGGTTCCCGGCTGGCCGCGCAGCAACAGATGGAAGGCCTCCTGGCGCCGCACCGGCCC
AAGGAGCCCGCGTGGTTCCTGGCCACCGTCGGCGTCTCGCCCGACCACCAGGGCAAGGGTCTGGGCAGCG
CCGTCGTGCTCCCCGGAGTGGAGGCGGCCGAGCGCGCCGGGGTGCCCGCCTTCCTGGAGACCTCCGCGCC
CCGCAACCTCCCCTTCTACGAGCGGCTCGGCTTCACCGTCACCGCCGACGTCGAGGTGCCCGAAGGACCG
CGCACCTGGTGCATGACCCGCAAGCCCGGTGCCGGATCGGGAGAGGGCAGAGGAAGTCTGCTAACATGCG
GTGACGTCGAGGAGAATCCTGGCCCACCGGTCGCCACCATGGTGAGCAAGGGCGAGGAGGATAACATGGC
CATCATCAAGGAGTTCATGCGCTTCAAGGTGCACATGGAGGGCTCCGTGAACGGCCACGAGTTCGAGATC
GAGGGCGAGGGCGAGGGCCGCCCCTACGAGGGCACCCAGACCGCCAAGCTGAAGGTGACCAAGGGTGGCC
CCCTGCCCTTCGCCTGGGACATCCTGTCCCCTCAGTTCATGTACGGCTCCAAGGCCTACGTGAAGCACCC
CGCCGACATCCCCGACTACTTGAAGCTGTCCTTCCCCGAGGGCTTCAAGTGGGAGCGCGTGATGAACTTC
GAGGACGGCGGCGTGGTGACCGTGACCCAGGACTCCTCCCTGCAGGACGGCGAGTTCATCTACAAGGTGA
AGCTGCGCGGCACCAACTTCCCCTCCGACGGCCCCGTAATGCAGAAGAAGACCATGGGCTGGGAGGCCTC
CTCCGAGCGGATGTACCCCGAGGACGGCGCCCTGAAGGGCGAGATCAAGCAGAGGCTGAAGCTGAAGGAC
GGCGGCCACTACGACGCTGAGGTCAAGACCACCTACAAGGCCAAGAAGCCCGTGCAGCTGCCCGGCGCCT
ACAACGTCAACATCAAGTTGGACATCACCTCCCACAACGAGGACTACACCATCGTGGAACAGTACGAACG
CGCCGAGGGCCGCCACTCCACCGGCGGCATGGACGAGCTGTACAAGTAAGAATTCGTCGAGGGACCTAAT
AACTTCGTATAGCATACATTATACGAAGTTATACATGTTTAAGGGTTCCGGTTCCACTAGGTACAATTCG
ATATCAAGCTTATCGATAATCAACCTCTGGATTACAAAATTTGTGAAAGATTGACTGGTATTCTTAACTA
TGTTGCTCCTTTTACGCTATGTGGATACGCTGCTTTAATGCCTTTGTATCATGCTATTGCTTCCCGTATG
GCTTTCATTTTCTCCTCCTTGTATAAATCCTGGTTGCTGTCTCTTTATGAGGAGTTGTGGCCCGTTGTCA
GGCAACGTGGCGTGGTGTGCACTGTGTTTGCTGACGCAACCCCCACTGGTTGGGGCATTGCCACCACCTG
TCAGCTCCTTTCCGGGACTTTCGCTTTCCCCCTCCCTATTGCCACGGCGGAACTCATCGCCGCCTGCCTT
GCCCGCTGCTGGACAGGGGCTCGGCTGTTGGGCACTGACAATTCCGTGGTGTTGTCGGGGAAATCATCGT
CCTTTCCTTGGCTGCTCGCCTGTGTTGCCACCTGGATTCTGCGCGGGACGTCCTTCTGCTACGTCCCTTC
GGCCCTCAATCCAGCGGACCTTCCTTCCCGCGGCCTGCTGCCGGCTCTGCGGCCTCTTCCGCGTCTTCGC
CTTCGCCCTCAGACGAGTCGGATCTCCCTTTGGGCCGCCTCCCCGCATCGATACCGTCGACCTCGATCGA
GACCTAGAAAAACATGGAGCAATCACAAGTAGCAATACAGCAGCTACCAATGCTGATTGTGCCTGGCTAG
AAGCACAAGAGGAGGAGGAGGTGGGTTTTCCAGTCACACCTCAGGTACCTTTAAGACCAATGACTTACAA
GGCAGCTGTAGATCTTAGCCACTTTTTAAAAGAAAAGGGGGGACTGGAAGGGCTAATTCACTCCCAACGA
AGACAAGATATCCTTGATCTGTGGATCTACCACACACAAGGCTACTTCCCTGATTGGCAGAACTACACAC
CAGGGCCAGGGATCAGATATCCACTGACCTTTGGATGGTGCTACAAGCTAGTACCAGTTGAGCAAGAGAA
GGTAGAAGAAGCCAATGAAGGAGAGAACACCCGCTTGTTACACCCTGTGAGCCTGCATGGGATGGATGAC
CCGGAGAGAGAAGTATTAGAGTGGAGGTTTGACAGCCGCCTAGCATTTCATCACATGGCCCGAGAGCTGC
ATCCGGACTGTACTGGGTCTCTCTGGTTAGACCAGATCTGAGCCTGGGAGCTCTCTGGCTAACTAGGGAA
CCCACTGCTTAAGCCTCAATAAAGCTTGCCTTGAGTGCTTCAAGTAGTGTGTGCCCGTCTGTTGTGTGAC
TCTGGTAACTAGAGATCCCTCAGACCCTTTTAGTCAGTGTGGAAAATCTCTAGCAGCATGTGAGCAAAAG
GCCAGCAAAAGGCCAGGAACCGTAAAAAGGCCGCGTTGCTGGCGTTTTTCCATAGGCTCCGCCCCCCTGA
CGAGCATCACAAAAATCGACGCTCAAGTCAGAGGTGGCGAAACCCGACAGGACTATAAAGATACCAGGCG
TTTCCCCCTGGAAGCTCCCTCGTGCGCTCTCCTGTTCCGACCCTGCCGCTTACCGGATACCTGTCCGCCT
TTCTCCCTTCGGGAAGCGTGGCGCTTTCTCATAGCTCACGCTGTAGGTATCTCAGTTCGGTGTAGGTCGT
TCGCTCCAAGCTGGGCTGTGTGCACGAACCCCCCGTTCAGCCCGACCGCTGCGCCTTATCCGGTAACTAT
CGTCTTGAGTCCAACCCGGTAAGACACGACTTATCGCCACTGGCAGCAGCCACTGGTAACAGGATTAGCA
GAGCGAGGTATGTAGGCGGTGCTACAGAGTTCTTGAAGTGGTGGCCTAACTACGGCTACACTAGAAGAAC
AGTATTTGGTATCTGCGCTCTGCTGAAGCCAGTTACCTTCGGAAAAAGAGTTGGTAGCTCTTGATCCGGC
AAACAAACCACCGCTGGTAGCGGTGGTTTTTTTGTTTGCAAGCAGCAGATTACGCGCAGAAAAAAAGGAT
CTCAAGAAGATCCTTTGATCTTTTCTACGGGGTCTGACGCTCAGTGGAACGAAAACTCACGTTAAGGGAT
TTTGGTCATGAGATTATCAAAAAGGATCTTCACCTAGATCCTTTTAAATTAAAAATGAAGTTTTAAATCA
ATCTAAAGTATATATGAGTAAACTTGGTCTGACAGTTACCAATGCTTAATCAGTGAGGCACCTATCTCAG
CGATCTGTCTATTTCGTTCATCCATAGTTGCCTGACTCCCCGTCGTGTAGATAACTACGATACGGGAGGG
CTTACCATCTGGCCCCAGTGCTGCAATGATACCGCGAGACCCACGCTCACCGGCTCCAGATTTATCAGCA
ATAAACCAGCCAGCCGGAAGGGCCGAGCGCAGAAGTGGTCCTGCAACTTTATCCGCCTCCATCCAGTCTA
TTAATTGTTGCCGGGAAGCTAGAGTAAGTAGTTCGCCAGTTAATAGTTTGCGCAACGTTGTTGCCATTGC
TACAGGCATCGTGGTGTCACGCTCGTCGTTTGGTATGGCTTCATTCAGCTCCGGTTCCCAACGATCAAGG
CGAGTTACATGATCCCCCATGTTGTGCAAAAAAGCGGTTAGCTCCTTCGGTCCTCCGATCGTTGTCAGAA
GTAAGTTGGCCGCAGTGTTATCACTCATGGTTATGGCAGCACTGCATAATTCTCTTACTGTCATGCCATC
CGTAAGATGCTTTTCTGTGACTGGTGAGTACTCAACCAAGTCATTCTGAGAATAGTGTATGCGGCGACCG
AGTTGCTCTTGCCCGGCGTCAATACGGGATAATACCGCGCCACATAGCAGAACTTTAAAAGTGCTCATCA
TTGGAAAACGTTCTTCGGGGCGAAAACTCTCAAGGATCTTACCGCTGTTGAGATCCAGTTCGATGTAACC
CACTCGTGCACCCAACTGATCTTCAGCATCTTTTACTTTCACCAGCGTTTCTGGGTGAGCAAAAACAGGA
AGGCAAAATGCCGCAAAAAAGGGAATAAGGGCGACACGGAAATGTTGAATACTCATACTCTTCCTTTTTC
AATATTATTGAAGCATTTATCAGGGTTATTGTCTCATGAGCGGATACATATTTGAATGTATTTAGAAAAA
TAAACAAATAGGGGTTCCGCGCACATTTCCCCGAAAAGTGCCACCTGAC
Features (pLannotate 1.2.2; 24 found; start..end, strand, type, name):
     40..92      -  misc_feature   bom (fragment): basis of mobility region from pBR322
    247..626     +  enhancer       CMV enhancer: human cytomegalovirus immediate early enhancer
    627..826     +  promoter       CMV promoter: human cytomegalovirus (CMV) immediate early promoter
    844..1024    +  LTR            5' LTR (truncated): truncated 5' long terminal repeat (LTR) from HIV-1
   1071..1196    +  misc_feature   HIV-1 Ψ: packaging signal of human immunodeficiency virus type 1
   1180..1518    +  CDS            HIV-1 gag (fragment): gag protein from human immunodeficiency virus 1; gag
   1695..1928    +  misc_feature   RRE: The Rev response element (RRE) of HIV-1 allows for Rev-dependent mRNA export from the nucleus to the cytoplasm.
   2305..2405    +  CDS            Rev (fragment): human immunodeficiency virus 1 (HIV-1) Rev protein; rev; enhances nuclear export of unspliced and incompletely spliced viral mRNAs
   2455..2572    +  misc_feature   cPPT/CTS: central polypurine tract and central termination sequence of HIV-1
   2825..2858    +  protein_bind   loxP: Cre-mediated recombination occurs in the 8-bp core sequence (GCATACAT). Cre recombinase
   2967..3042    +  misc_RNA       gRNA scaffold: guide RNA scaffold for the Streptococcus pyogenes CRISPR/Cas9 system
   3166..3469    +  enhancer       CMV enhancer: human cytomegalovirus immediate early enhancer
   3470..3673    +  promoter       CMV promoter: human cytomegalovirus (CMV) immediate early promoter
   3707..4303    +  CDS            PuroR: puromycin N-acetyltransferase; pac from Streptomyces alboniger; confers resistance to puromycin
   4379..5086    +  CDS            mCherry: mCherry is a basic (constitutively fluorescent) red fluorescent protein published in 2004, derived from Discosoma sp.. It is reported to be a very rapidly-maturing monomer with low acid sensitivity.
   5109..5142    +  protein_bind   loxP: Cre-mediated recombination occurs in the 8-bp core sequence (GCATACAT). Cre recombinase
   5175..5198    +  misc_feature   MCS (fragment): pBluescript multiple cloning site
   5198..5786    +  misc_feature   WPRE: woodchuck hepatitis virus posttranscriptional regulatory element
   5787..5806    +  misc_feature   MCS (fragment): pBluescript multiple cloning site
   5808..6308    +  CDS            nef (fragment): NEF_HV1LA - Experimental evidence at protein level: Swiss-Prot protein existence level 1. Extracellular Nef protein targets CD4(+) T-lymphocytes for apoptosis by interacting with CXCR4 surface receptors. From Human immunodeficiency virus type 1 group M subtype B (isolate Lai) (HIV-1).
   6315..6495    +  LTR            5' LTR (truncated): truncated 5' long terminal repeat (LTR) from HIV-1
   6557..7145    -  rep_origin     ori: high-copy-number ColE1/pMB1/pBR322/pUC origin of replication
   7316..8176    -  CDS            AmpR: β-lactamase; bla; confers resistance to ampicillin, carbenicillin, and related antibiotics
   8177..8281    -  promoter       AmpR promoter: bla
