[The description below was written by a language model from this plasmid's Addgene catalogue record and pLannotate feature annotations shown in this document.]
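Description:
pU6-sgCXCR4-2 is a lentiviral sgRNA expression plasmid of about 8.3 kb, built on a pSico derivative for use in human cells. It is propagated in bacteria through a ColE1/pUC-type origin and an ampicillin resistance gene. The catalogue lists it as low copy and grown in a recombination-deficient strain, as is usual for plasmids carrying repeated LTRs. The viral backbone has a CMV enhancer/promoter fused to a truncated HIV-1 5' LTR, which drives genomic RNA production in packaging cells. This is followed by the Ψ packaging signal with a gag fragment, the RRE for Rev-dependent export, the cPPT/CTS, a WPRE, and a truncated 3' LTR. The plasmid encodes no intact viral proteins, so packaging functions must be supplied in trans.

The payload consists of two expression units. According to the record, a murine U6 (Pol III) promoter drives a roughly 100 bp single guide RNA targeting the endogenous human CXCR4 gene. This guide was cloned between BstXI and XhoI sites and is joined to the Streptococcus pyogenes Cas9 gRNA scaffold. The automated feature table annotates the scaffold but not the U6 promoter itself. Downstream, a CMV promoter expresses puromycin N-acetyltransferase and mCherry, allowing drug selection and fluorescent tracking of transduced cells. The record does not state how the two coding sequences are linked. Two loxP sites inherited from pSico flank the region spanning the scaffold and the marker cassette, so Cre could in principle excise it, although the record does not describe such use.

The plasmid carries no Cas9, so a Cas9 or dCas9 protein must be supplied separately. The associated publication concerns CRISPR-mediated, RNA-guided regulation of transcription in eukaryotes, which fits use of this guide to direct dCas9-based effectors to CXCR4.
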