Addgene plasmid #46917: pU6-sgCXCR4-2
Purpose: Human pSico-based U6 vector containing murine U6 promoter and sgRNA targeting endogenous CXCR4 gene
Depositing lab: Stanley Qi & Jonathan Weissman. Depositing organization: University of California, San Francisco (UCSF). Publication: CRISPR-Mediated Modular RNA-Guided Regulation of Transcription in Eukaryotes. Gilbert LA, Larson MH, Morsut L, Liu Z, Brar GA, Torres SE, Stern-Ginossar N, Brandman O, Whitehead EH, Doudna JA, Lim WA, Weissman JS, Qi LS. Cell. 2013 Jul 9. pii: S0092-8674(13)00826-X. doi: 10.1016/j.cell.2013.06.044. PubMed 23849981.
Backbone
  Vector backbone: pSICO derivative
  Backbone manufacturer: Addgene
  Backbone size w/o insert (bp): 8200
  Total vector size (bp): 8308
  Vector type: Mammalian Expression, Lentiviral, CRISPR
  Selectable markers: Puromycin
Growth in bacteria
  Bacterial resistance: Ampicillin, 100 μg/mL
  Growth temperature: 37°C
  Growth strain: Stbl3
  Copy number: Low Copy
Gene/Insert 1
  Gene/Insert name: sgCXCR4 -2
  Species: H. sapiens (human)
  Insert size (bp): 103
  Entrez Gene: CXCR4 (a.k.a. CD184, D2S201E, FB22, HM89, HSY3RR, LAP-3, LAP3, LCR1, LESTR, NPY3R, NPYR, NPYRL, NPYY3R, WHIM, WHIMS, WHIMS1)
  Promoter: U6
  Cloning method: Restriction Enzyme; 5′ cloning site BstX1 (not destroyed); 3′ cloning site Xho1 (not destroyed)
  Sequencing primers: 5′ cttgtgggagaagctcggcta
Gene/Insert 2
  Gene/Insert name: Puromycin resistance and mCherry
  Insert size (bp): 1377
  Promoter: CMV
  Cloning method: Unknown
  Sequencing primers: 5′ caccccattgacgtcaatggg
Terms and licenses: Academic/Nonprofit Terms; Industry Terms: Not Available to Industry
Depositor comments: gRNA target sequence GCAGGTAGCAAAGTGACGCCGA
How to cite: pU6-sgCXCR4-2 was a gift from Stanley Qi & Jonathan Weissman (Addgene plasmid # 46917 ; http://n2t.net/addgene:46917 ; RRID:Addgene_46917)
