>Addgene plasmid #46917 | pU6-sgCXCR4-2 | addgene partial sequence | sequence record 68557 | cPPT-F 5'-gggaaagaatagtagacataatag-3'
ACTAAAGAATTACAAAAACAAATTACAAAAATTCAAAATTTTCGGGTTTATTACAGGGACAGCAGAGATC
CAGTTTGGTTAGTACCGGGCCCGCTCTAGAGATCCGACGCGCCATCTCTAGGCCCGCGCCGGCCCCCTCG
CACGGACTTGTGGGAGAAGCTCGGCTACTCCCCTGCCCCGGTTAATTTGCATATAATATTTCCTAGTAAC
TATAGAGGCTTAATGTGCGATAAAAGACAGATAATCTGTTCTTTTTAATACTAGCTACATTTTACATGAT
AGGCTTGGATTTCTATAACTTCGTATAGCATACATTATACGAAGTTATAAACAGCACAAAAGGAAACTCA
CCCTAACTGTAAAGTAATTGTGTGTTTTGAGACTATAAGTATCCCTTGGAGAACCACCTTGTTGGCAGGT
AGCAAAGTGACGCCGAGTTTTAGAGCTAGAAATAGCAAGTTAAAATAAGGCTAGTCCGTTATCAACTTGA
AAAAGTGGCACCGAGTCGGTGCTTTTTTCTCGAGTACTAGGATCCATTAGGCGGCCGCGTGGATAACCGT
ATTACCGCCATGCATTAGTTATTAATAGTAATCAATTACGGGGTCATTAGTTCATAGCCCATATATGGAG
TTCCGCGTTACATAACTTACGGTAAATGGCCCGCCTGGCTGACCGCCCAACGACCCCCGCCCATTGACGT
CAATAATGACGTATGTTCCCATAGTAACGCCAATAGGGACTTTCCATTGACGTCAATGGGTGGAGTATTT
ACGGTAAACTGCCCACTTGGCAGTACATCAAGTGTATCATATGCCAAGTACGCCCCCTATTGACGTCAAT
GACGGTAAATGGCCCGCCTGGCATTATGCCCAGTACATGACCTTATGGGACTTTCCTACTTGGCAGTACA
TCTAC
