>Addgene plasmid #46917 | pU6-sgCXCR4-2 | addgene partial sequence | sequence record 68897 | Puro-F 5'-GCAACCTCCCTTCTACGAGC-3'
CCCGAAGGACCGCGCACCTGGTGCATGACCCGCAAGCCCGGTGCCGGATCGGGAGAGGGCAGAGGAAGTC
TGCTAACATGCGGTGACGTCGAGGAGAATCCTGGCCCACCGGTCGCCACCATGGTGAGCAAGGGCGAGGA
GGATAACATGGCCATCATCAAGGAGTTCATGCGCTTCAAGGTGCACATGGAGGGCTCCGTGAACGGCCAC
GAGTTCGAGATCGAGGGCGAGGGCGAGGGCCGCCCCTACGAGGGCACCCAGACCGCCAAGCTGAAGGTGA
CCAAGGGTGGCCCCCTGCCCTTCGCCTGGGACATCCTGTCCCCTCAGTTCATGTACGGCTCCAAGGCCTA
CGTGAAGCACCCCGCCGACATCCCCGACTACTTGAAGCTGTCCTTCCCCGAGGGCTTCAAGTGGGAGCGC
GTGATGAACTTCGAGGACGGCGGCGTGGTGACCGTGACCCAGGACTCCTCCCTGCAGGACGGCGAGTTCA
TCTACAAGGTGAAGCTGCGCGGCACCAACTTCCCCTCCGACGGCCCCGTAATGCAGAAGAAGACCATGGG
CTGGGAGGCCTCCTCCGAGCGGATGTACCCCGAGGACGGCGCCCTGAAGGGCGAGATCAAGCAGAGGCTG
AAGCTGAAGGACGGCGGCCACTACGACGCTGAGGTCAAGACCACCTACAAGGCCAAGAAGCCCGTGCAGC
TGCCCGGCGCCTACAACGTCAACATCAAGTTGGACATCACCTCCCACAACGAGGACTACACCATCGTGGA
ACAGTACGAACGCGCCGAGGGCCGCCACTCCACCGGCGGCATGGACGAGCTGTACAAGTAAGAATTCGTC
GAGGGACCTAATAACTTCGTATAGCATACATTATACGAAGTTATACATGTTTAAGGGTTCCGGTT
